>Addgene plasmid #78191 | pJL1601 | addgene partial sequence | sequence record 147294 | M13-Rev 5'-CAGGAAACAGCTATGACC-3'
TGATCTTACTAACTAACTATTCTCATTTAAATTTTCAGAGCTTAAAAATGGCTGAAATCACTCACAACGA
TGGATACGCTAACAACTTGGAAATGAAATAAGCTTGCATGCCATAGAACTCATTGATCCCATGGACGACA
TCATTGGGTTACCCGAACCAGAATAGAATGAACTTCCGCTCATTCCGGGTCTACGAATATAGACTTCATC
ACGTTCATAAGGATTTCCATATCCTGAACGAGATCCCGAAGATGAGTAGACGTTATAAATAAATGGGTCG
GCTGAAATAAGGGATTAAATAATATTTATCATTTTGTACGCATCCTAGTGCAGTTTATGAAACAAAATAT
TTCAGTAACTCACCTGAAACTGCGGATACAGCTAGAATAACTGCAGCTGCATAGAACATCACCATTCCTG
CGTAGAAGCGCGAAATGATACAAATCAGCCGTTGACATGATAAACAAGTGATTGAAATAAGGCGATTTGG
GTCAAGAGATGCATCCGTTCTTCACTCCTCTTCACTCTCTCACTTCTCATCCCTTCAAAATCTAGGCTTT
TCCTCCAAATCTTTTGTTCGCTTTAAAAATGTTTTTCTTTCAGTCGCAAATGGAAATGAAGACAACCCGG
CTGGCGCATACCTGTTCCTTCCCGATGGAGAAGCTAGAGAACTCAAAA
