>Addgene plasmid #78191 | pJL1601 | addgene partial sequence | sequence record 147579 | GFP-R 5'-CCATCTAATTCAACAAGAATTGGGACAAC-3'
GCTCAGCAGCTCCTTGACATCTCTCATAGCTCCAGCCAAGCTTTTCTTAAAATGTTGTAAATCAGTCCTC
GGATCACTTCTGAACGCAGTCGGCGCAAAAATCACTCGATCCGGTTGAATATTGTACGGGCATCCATAGC
CATCGCGGACCACTGCACCATACGTCAGGTAGCAATCAGGGATATCCAGAGAGGTTGTGACTTGGCTTGT
CGACAATGGGAATCGCATAACTTCAGACCACAGAGGATCCAGAAACAGTGATGGTATATCTTCTCCGGTC
GTTTCTTCCCTTTCCCGGGCGAGACAGAATAGGGCGCAAAGATGATTGTCGACACCGTAGCCGCTGATGT
TCTCCAACGTGACCTTGACCTGCTTGAGCACAGCCTTCTTAAATAATTCCAGCTTTCTCTCTTTAGACTC
CTTCTTGCTCGCCATTGCCGTAACCCATTCCAGCGCCTCTTGTGTGTTCGCCCGAATGTTATCAACTCTT
CCCGCACCGAATCGCCGAACCGAAGCTGATTCGTAGGTGGAAACGAGGTGACCATGTGTTTTATAATGCG
CCAATTGCATAATCAACTGAATAAATCCATCCGGACTGACACGCCAATTTTTGATGGAATCTTTGCCGAA
TTCGTTGAAAATCAAAACTTCAAGCTCCAGTTCGTTGGCGAGCTCATCGA
