[The description below was written by a language model from this plasmid's Addgene catalogue record.]
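Description:
pJL1601 is a Caenorhabditis elegans expression plasmid built on the pPD114.108 backbone, a worm expression vector. It is maintained in E. coli as a high-copy plasmid under ampicillin selection. The record includes no feature table, so the origin of replication, 3′ UTR and any other backbone elements are not documented here.

The insert is C. elegans cha-1, the gene encoding choline acetyltransferase, the enzyme that synthesises acetylcholine and is therefore required for cholinergic neurotransmission. It was introduced by restriction cloning, with an SphI site at the 5′ junction that was destroyed in the process and an AgeI site at the 3′ junction that remains intact. The stated purpose is expression of cha-1 in the IL2 and SIA neurons of the worm. The promoter field lists osm-6, a gene generally known for expression in ciliated sensory neurons. The record does not explain how this promoter corresponds to the IL2/SIA pattern given in the purpose statement, so the two entries should be read side by side rather than assumed to be fully consistent. A GFP reverse primer is listed for sequencing from the 3′ side, which suggests that a GFP coding region lies downstream of the cloning site in the backbone, but the record does not say whether cha-1 is fused to GFP.

The construct is associated with a study showing that nictation, a dispersal behaviour of C. elegans, is regulated by IL2 neurons. In that context, a plasmid of this type would serve as a transgene for supplying cha-1 to a restricted set of neurons, for example to test where cholinergic function is needed for the behaviour, although the record does not describe the specific experiment.
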