Addgene plasmid #78191: pJL1601
Purpose: Ce cha-1 expression in IL2, SIA neurons in worms
Depositing lab: Junho Lee. Depositing organization: Seoul National University. Publication: Nictation, a dispersal behavior of the nematode Caenorhabditis elegans, is regulated by IL2 neurons. Lee H, Choi MK, Lee D, Kim HS, Hwang H, Kim H, Park S, Paik YK, Lee J. Nat Neurosci. 2011 Nov 13;15(1):107-12. doi: 10.1038/nn.2975. PubMed 22081161.
Backbone
  Vector backbone: pPD114.108
  Vector type: Worm Expression
Growth in bacteria
  Bacterial resistance: Ampicillin, 100 μg/mL
  Growth temperature: 37°C
  Growth strain: DH5alpha
  Copy number: High Copy
Gene/Insert
  Gene/Insert name: cha-1
  Species: C. elegans (nematode)
  Entrez Gene: cha-1 (a.k.a. CELE_CHA-1)
  Promoter: osm-6
  Cloning method: Restriction Enzyme; 5′ cloning site SphI (destroyed during cloning); 3′ cloning site AgeI (not destroyed)
  Sequencing primers: 5′ M13 reverse; 3′ GFP R
Terms and licenses: Academic/Nonprofit Terms; Industry Terms: Not Available to Industry
How to cite: pJL1601 was a gift from Junho Lee (Addgene plasmid # 78191 ; http://n2t.net/addgene:78191 ; RRID:Addgene_78191)
